>Addgene plasmid #31569 | pQTEV-TAGLN2 | depositor full sequence | sequence record 14465 | Author sequence
CTCGAGAAATCATAAAAAATTTATTTGCTTTGTGAGCGGATAACAATTATAATAGATTCAATTGTGAGCG
GATAACAATTTCACACAGAATTCATTAAAGAGGAGAAATTAACTATGAAACATCACCATCACCATCACCA
TAGCGATTACGACATCCCCACTACTGAGAATCTTTATTTTCAGGGATCCGCCAACAGGGGACCTGCATAT
GGCCTGAGCCGGGAGGTGCAGCAGAAGATTGAGAAACAATATGATGCAGATCTGGAGCAGATCCTGATCC
AGTGGATCACCACCCAGTGCCGAAAGGATGTGGGCCGGCCCCAGCCTGGACGCGAGAACTTCCAGAACTG
GCTCAAGGATGGCACGGTGCTATGTGAGCTCATTAATGCACTGTACCCCGAGGGGCAGGCCCCAGTAAAG
AAGATCCAGGCCTCCACCATGGCCTTCAAGCAGATGGAGCAGATCTCTCAGTTCCTGCAAGCAGCTGAGC
GCTATGGCATTAACACCACTGACATCTTCCAAACTGTGGACCTCTGGGAAGGAAAGAACATGGCCTGTGT
GCAGCGGACGCTGATGAATCTGGGTGGGCTGGCAGTAGCCCGAGATGATGGGCTCTTCTCTGGGGATCCC
AACTGGTTCCCTAAGAAATCCAAGGAGAATCCTCGGAACTTCTCGGATAACCAGCTGCAAGAGGGCAAGA
ACGTGATCGGGTTACAGATGGGCACCAACCGCGGGGCGTCTCAGGCAGGCATGACTGGCTACGGGATGCC
ACGCCAGATCCTCTGAGCGGCCGCTCGACCTGCAGCCAAGCTTAATTAGCTGAGCTTGGACTCCTGTTGA
TAGATCCAGTAATGACCTCAGAACTCCATCTGGATTTGTTCAGAACGCTCGGTTGCCGCCGGGCGTTTTT
TATTGGTGAGAATCCAAGCTAGCTTGGCGAGATTTTCAGGAGCTAAGGAAGCTAAAATGGAGAAAAAAAT
CACTGGATATACCACCGTTGATATATCCCAATGGCATCGTAAAGAACATTTTGAGGCATTTCAGTCAGTT
GCTCAATGTACCTATAACCAGACCGTTCAGCTGGATATTACGGCCTTTTTAAAGACCGTAAAGAAAAATA
AGCACAAGTTTTATCCGGCCTTTATTCACATTCTTGCCCGCCTGATGAATGCTCATCCGGAATTTCGTAT
GGCAATGAAAGACGGTGAGCTGGTGATATGGGATAGTGTTCACCCTTGTTACACCGTTTTCCATGAGCAA
ACTGAAACGTTTTCATCGCTCTGGAGTGAATACCACGACGATTTCCGGCAGTTTCTACACATATATTCGC
AAGATGTGGCGTGTTACGGTGAAAACCTGGCCTATTTCCCTAAAGGGTTTATTGAGAATATGTTTTTCGT
CTCAGCCAATCCCTGGGTGAGTTTCACCAGTTTTGATTTAAACGTGGCCAATATGGACAACTTCTTCGCC
CCCGTTTTCACCATGGGCAAATATTATACGCAAGGCGACAAGGTGCTGATGCCGCTGGCGATTCAGGTTC
ATCATGCCGTTTGTGATGGCTTCCATGTCGGCAGAATGCTTAATGAATTACAACAGTACTGCGATGAGTG
GCAGGGCGGGGCGTAATTTTTTTAAGGCAGTTATTGGTGCCCTTAAACGCCTGGGGTAATGACTCTCTAG
CTTGAGGCATCAAATAAAACGAAAGGCTCAGTCGAAAGACTGGGCCTTTCGTTTTATCTGTTGTTTGTCG
GTGAACGCTCTCCTGAGTAGGACAAATCCGCCCTCTAGATTACGTGCAGTCGATGATAAGCTGTCAAACA
TGAGAATTGTGCCTAATGAGTGAGCTAACTTACATTAATTGCGTTGCGCTCACTGCCCGCTTTCCAGTCG
GGAAACCTGTCGTGCCAGCTGCATTAATGAATCGGCCAACGCGCGGGGAGAGGCGGTTTGCGTATTGGGC
GCCAGGGTGGTTTTTCTTTTCACCAGTGAGACGGGCAACAGCTGATTGCCCTTCACCGCCTGGCCCTGAG
AGAGTTGCAGCAAGCGGTCCACGCTGGTTTGCCCCAGCAGGCGAAAATCCTGTTTGATGGTGGTTAACGG
CGGGATATAACATGAGCTGTCTTCGGTATCGTCGTATCCCACTACCGAGATATCCGCACCAACGCGCAGC
CCGGACTCGGTAATGGCGCGCATTGCGCCCAGCGCCATCTGATCGTTGGCAACCAGCATCGCAGTGGGAA
CGATGCCCTCATTCAGCATTTGCATGGTTTGTTGAAAACCGGACATGGCACTCCAGTCGCCTTCCCGTTC
CGCTATCGGCTGAATTTGATTGCGAGTGAGATATTTATGCCAGCCAGCCAGACGCAGACGCGCCGAGACA
GAACTTAATGGGCCCGCTAACAGCGCGATTTGCTGGTGACCCAATGCGACCAGATGCTCCACGCCCAGTC
GCGTACCGTCTTCATGGGAGAAAATAATACTGTTGATGGGTGTCTGGTCAGAGACATCAAGAAATAACGC
CGGAACATTAGTGCAGGCAGCTTCCACAGCAATGGCATCCTGGTCATCCAGCGGATAGTTAATGATCAGC
CCACTGACGCGTTGCGCGAGAAGATTGTGCACCGCCGCTTTACAGGCTTCGACGCCGCTTCGTTCTACCA
TCGACACCACCACGCTGGCACCCAGTTGATCGGCGCGAGATTTAATCGCCGCGACAATTTGCGACGGCGC
GTGCAGGGCCAGACTGGAGGTGGCAACGCCAATCAGCAACGACTGTTTGCCCGCCAGTTGTTGTGCCACG
CGGTTGGGAATGTAATTCAGCTCCGCCATCGCCGCTTCCACTTTTTCCCGCGTTTTCGCAGAAACGTGGC
TGGCCTGGTTCACCACGCGGGAAACGGTCTGATAAGAGACACCGGCATACTCTGCGACATCGTATAACGT
TACTGGTTTCACATTCACCACCCTGAATTGACTCTCTTCCGGGCGCTATCATGCCATACCGCGAAAGGTT
TTGCACCATTCGATGGTGTCGGAATTTCGGGCAGCGTTGGGTCCTGGCCACGGGTGCGCATGATCTAGAG
CTGCCTCGCGCGTTTCGGTGATGACGGTGAAAACCTCTGACACATGCAGCTCCCGGAGACGGTCACAGCT
TGTCTGTAAGCGGATGCCGGGAGCAGACAAGCCCGTCAGGGCGCGTCAGCGGGTGTTGGCGGGTGTCGGG
GCGCAGCCATGACCCAGTCACGTAGCGATAGCGGAGTGTATACTGGCTTAACTATGCGGCATCAGAGCAG
ATTGTACTGAGAGTGCACCACATGCGGTGTGAAATACCGCACAGATGCGTAAGGAGAAAATACCGCATCA
GGCGCTCTTCCGCTTCCTCGCTCACTGACTCGCTGCGCTCGGTCGTTCGGCTGCGGCGAGCGGTATCAGC
TCACTCAAAGGCGGTAATACGGTTATCCACAGAATCAGGGGATAACGCAGGAAAGAACATGTGAGCAAAA
GGCCAGCAAAAGGCCAGGAACCGTAAAAAGGCCGCGTTGCTGGCGTTTTTCCATAGGCTCCGCCCCCCTG
ACGAGCATCACAAAAATCGACGCTCAAGTCAGAGGTGGCGAAACCCGACAGGACTATAAAGATACCAGGC
GTTTCCCCCTGGAAGCTCCCTCGTGCGCTCTCCTGTTCCGACCCTGCCGCTTACCGGATACCTGTCCGCC
TTTCTCCCTTCGGGAAGCGTGGCGCTTTCTCATAGCTCACGCTGTAGGTATCTCAGTTCGGTGTAGGTCG
TTCGCTCCAAGCTGGGCTGTGTGCACGAACCCCCCGTTCAGCCCGACCGCTGCGCCTTATCCGGTAACTA
TCGTCTTGAGTCCAACCCGGTAAGACACGACTTATCGCCACTGGCAGCAGCCACTGGTAACAGGATTAGC
AGAGCGAGGTATGTAGGCGGTGCTACAGAGTTCTTGAAGTGGTGGCCTAACTACGGCTACACTAGAAGGA
CAGTATTTGGTATCTGCGCTCTGCTGAAGCCAGTTACCTTCGGAAAAAGAGTTGGTAGCTCTTGATCCGG
CAAACAAACCACCGCTGGTAGCGGTGGTTTTTTTGTTTGCAAGCAGCAGATTACGCGCAGAAAAAAAGGA
TCTCAAGAAGATCCTTTGATCTTTTCTACGGGGTCTGACGCTCAGTGGAACGAAAACTCACGTTAAGGGA
TTTTGGTCATGAGATTATCAAAAAGGATCTTCACCTAGATCCTTTTAAATTAAAAATGAAGTTTTAAATC
AATCTAAAGTATATATGAGTAAACTTGGTCTGACAGTTACCAATGCTTAATCAGTGAGGCACCTATCTCA
GCGATCTGTCTATTTCGTTCATCCATAGTTGCCTGACTCCCCGTCGTGTAGATAACTACGATACGGGAGG
GCTTACCATCTGGCCCCAGTGCTGCAATGATACCGCGAGACCCACGCTCACCGGCTCCAGATTTATCAGC
AATAAACCAGCCAGCCGGAAGGGCCGAGCGCAGAAGTGGTCCTGCAACTTTATCCGCCTCCATCCAGTCT
ATTAATTGTTGCCGGGAAGCTAGAGTAAGTAGTTCGCCAGTTAATAGTTTGCGCAACGTTGTTGCCATTG
CTACAGGCATCGTGGTGTCACGCTCGTCGTTTGGTATGGCTTCATTCAGCTCCGGTTCCCAACGATCAAG
GCGAGTTACATGATCCCCCATGTTGTGCAAAAAAGCGGTTAGCTCCTTCGGTCCTCCGATCGTTGTCAGA
AGTAAGTTGGCCGCAGTGTTATCACTCATGGTTATGGCAGCACTGCATAATTCTCTTACTGTCATGCCAT
CCGTAAGATGCTTTTCTGTGACTGGTGAGTACTCAACCAAGTCATTCTGAGAATAGTGTATGCGGCGACC
GAGTTGCTCTTGCCCGGCGTCAATACGGGATAATACCGCGCCACATAGCAGAACTTTAAAAGTGCTCATC
ATTGGAAAACGTTCTTCGGGGCGAAAACTCTCAAGGATCTTACCGCTGTTGAGATCCAGTTCGATGTAAC
CCACTCGTGCACCCAACTGATCTTCAGCATCTTTTACTTTCACCAGCGTTTCTGGGTGAGCAAAAACAGG
AAGGCAAAATGCCGCAAAAAAGGGAATAAGGGCGACACGGAAATGTTGAATACTCATACTCTTCCTTTTT
CAATATTATTGAAGCATTTATCAGGGTTATTGTCTCATGAGCGGATACATATTTGAATGTATTTAGAAAA
ATAAACAAATAGGGGTTCCGCGCACATTTCCCCGAAAAGTGCCACCTGACGTCTAAGAAACCATTATTAT
CATGACATTAACCTATAAAAATAGGCGTATCACGAGGCCCTTTCGTCTTCAC
Features (pLannotate 1.2.2; 18 found; start..end, strand, type, name):
     10..54      +  promoter       T5 promoter: bacteriophage T5 promoter for E. coli RNA polymerase, with embedded lac operator
     62..78      +  protein_bind   lac operator: The lac repressor binds to the lac operator to inhibit transcription in E. coli. This inhibition can be relieved by adding lactose or isopropyl-β-D-thiogalactopyranoside (IPTG). lac repressor encoded by lacI
    121..141     +  CDS            7xHis: 6xHis affinity tag
    165..185     +  CDS            capTEV™ (fragment): composite tag for in vivo biotinylation, TEV protease cleavage, and 6xHis tagging
    190..783     +  CDS            TAGLN2: TAGL2_HUMAN - Also known as KIAA0120. Experimental evidence at protein level: Swiss-Prot protein existence level 1. From Homo sapiens (Human).
    829..923     +  terminator     lambda t0 terminator: transcription terminator from phage lambda
    938..966     +  promoter       cat promoter (fragment): promoter of the E. coli cat gene encoding chloramphenicol acetyltransferase
    967..1623    +  CDS            cat: CAT_ECOLX - Experimental evidence at protein level: Swiss-Prot protein existence level 1. This enzyme is an effector of chloramphenicol resistance in bacteria. From Escherichia coli. This protein is used as a marker in many commonly used cloning vectors, such as pACYC184.
   1691..1777    +  terminator     rrnB T1 terminator: Escherichia coli rrnB; transcription terminator T1 from the E. coli rrnB gene
   1800..1817    -  promoter       tet promoter (fragment): E. coli promoter for tetracycline efflux protein gene
   1836..1857    -  protein_bind   CAP binding site: CAP binding activates transcription in the presence of cAMP. E. coli catabolite activator protein
   1870..2952    -  CDS            lacI: lac repressor; lacI; The lac repressor binds to the lac operator to inhibit transcription in E. coli. This inhibition can be relieved by adding lactose or isopropyl-β-D-thiogalactopyranoside (IPTG).
   2953..3030    -  promoter       lacIq promoter: lacI (mutant); In the lacIq allele, a single base change in the promoter boosts expression of the lacI gene about 10-fold.
   3079..3120    +  CDS            rop (fragment): Rop protein, which maintains plasmids at low copy number; rop
   3222..3362    +  misc_feature   bom: basis of mobility region from pBR322
   3548..4136    -  rep_origin     ori: high-copy-number ColE1/pMB1/pBR322/pUC origin of replication
   4307..5167    -  CDS            AmpR: β-lactamase; bla; confers resistance to ampicillin, carbenicillin, and related antibiotics
   5168..5272    -  promoter       AmpR promoter: bla
