[The description below was written by a language model from this plasmid's Addgene catalogue record and pLannotate feature annotations shown in this document.]
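Description:
pQTEV-TAGLN2 is a bacterial expression plasmid for producing human transgelin 2 (TAGLN2) in E. coli. Its backbone, pQTEV, is derived from Qiagen pQE-2. The full construct is about 5.4 kb, made up of a roughly 4.7 kb vector and a 672 bp insert cloned between BamHI and NotI sites, both of which were retained. The plasmid replicates from a ColE1/pMB1-type origin with an adjacent bom region and only a fragment of rop, and the catalogue lists its copy number as unknown. Selection is by ampicillin through the β-lactamase gene. The feature table also annotates a cat coding sequence behind a partial cat promoter, but the depositor states that this chloramphenicol resistance sequence is inactive, so it should not be regarded as a marker.

Expression is driven by the phage T5 promoter, which is recognised by E. coli RNA polymerase and controlled by lac operator sequences. The plasmid carries its own lacI gene under the stronger lacIq promoter, so transcription stays repressed until IPTG is added. The open reading frame begins with a seven-histidine tag followed by a TEV protease recognition site fused to the N terminus of TAGLN2. This allows metal-affinity purification and later removal of the tag. The lambda t0 terminator follows the insert, and an rrnB T1 terminator lies further downstream after the cat sequence.

The clone is supplied in the Rosetta strain. That strain also carries a separate chloramphenicol-resistant plasmid, pRARE, which provides rare tRNAs to aid overexpression of human proteins. The construct belongs to a public catalogue of human protein expression clones generated for structural genomics.
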