Addgene plasmid #31569: pQTEV-TAGLN2
Depositing lab: Konrad Buessow. Depositing organization: Max Planck Institute for Molecular Genetics. Publication: Structural genomics of human proteins--target selection and generation of a public catalogue of expression clones. Bussow K, Scheich C, Sievert V, Harttig U, Schultz J, Simon B, Bork P, Lehrach H, Heinemann U. Microb Cell Fact. 2005 Jul 5;4:21. doi: 10.1186/1475-2859-4-21. PubMed 15998469.
Backbone
  Vector backbone: pQTEV
  Backbone size w/o insert (bp): 4700
  Vector type: Bacterial Expression
Growth in bacteria
  Bacterial resistance: Ampicillin, 100 μg/mL
  Growth temperature: 37°C
  Growth strain: Rosetta
  Copy number: Unknown
Gene/Insert
  Gene/Insert name: transgelin 2 (alt name: PSFEp250F062)
  Species: H. sapiens (human)
  Insert size (bp): 672
  GenBank ID: DQ000550
  Entrez Gene: TAGLN2 (a.k.a. HA1756)
  Tag / fusion protein: His (N terminal on backbone); TEV (N terminal on backbone)
  Cloning method: Restriction Enzyme; 5′ cloning site BamHI (not destroyed); 3′ cloning site NotI (not destroyed)
  Sequencing primers: 5′ TGAGCGGATAACAATTTCACACAG; 3′ GGCAACCGAGCGTTCTGAAC
Terms and licenses: Academic/Nonprofit Terms; Industry Terms: Not Available to Industry
Depositor comments: The vector pQTEV is derived from Qiagen pQE-2 and contains an inactive chloramphenicol resistance gene sequence. The Rosetta bacterial strain contains an additional plasmid. The second plasmid, pRARE, provides rare tRNAs for overexpression of recombinant proteins. It has 4694 bp and is chloramphenicol resistence.
How to cite: pQTEV-TAGLN2 was a gift from Konrad Buessow (Addgene plasmid # 31569 ; http://n2t.net/addgene:31569 ; RRID:Addgene_31569)
