>Addgene plasmid #31569 | pQTEV-TAGLN2 | addgene partial sequence | sequence record 61118 | pQE-Fwd 5'-CCCGAAAAGTGCCACCTG-3'
AAAATAGGCGTATCACGAGGCCCTTTCGTCTTCACCTCGAGAAATCATAAAAAATTTATTTGCTTTGTGA
GCGGATAACAATTATAATAGATTCAATTGTGAGCGGATAACAATTTCACACAGAATTCATTAAAGAGGAG
AAATTAACTATGAAACATCACCATCACCATCACCATAGCGATTACGACATCCCCACTACTGAGAATCTTT
ATTTTCAGGGATCCGCCAACAGGGGACCTGCATATGGCCTGAGCCGGGAGGTGCAGCAGAAGATTGAGAA
ACAATATGATGCAGATCTGGAGCAGATCCTGATCCAGTGGATCACCACCCAGTGCCGAAAGGATGTGGGC
CGGCCCCAGCCTGGACGCGAGAACTTCCAGAACTGGCTCAAGGATGGCACGGTGCTATGTGAGCTCATTA
ATGCACTGTACCCCGAGGGGCAGGCCCCAGTAAAGAAGATCCAGGCCTCCACCATGGCCTTCAAGCAGAT
GGAGCAGATCTCTCAGTTCCTGCAAGCAGCTGAGCGCTATGGCATTAACACCACTGACATCTTCCAAACT
GTGGACCTCTGGGAAGGAAAGAACATGGCCTGTGTGCAGCGGACGCTGATGAATCTGGGTGGGCTGGCAG
TAGCCCGAGATGATGGGCTCTTCTCTGGGGATCCCAACTGGTTCCCTAAGAAATCCAAGGAGAATCCTCG
GAACTTCTCGGATAACCAGCTGCAAGAGGGCAAGAACGTGATCGGGTTACAGATGGGCACCAACCGCGGG
GCGTCTCAGGCAGGCATGACTGGCTACGGG
